Addgene plasmid #20732: Col1A-5'probe
Depositing lab: Rudolf Jaenisch. Depositing organization: Whitehead Institute for Biomedical Research. Publication: Efficient method to generate single-copy transgenic mice by site-specific integration in embryonic stem cells. Beard C, Hochedlinger K, Plath K, Wutz A, Jaenisch R. Genesis. 2006 Jan . 44(1):23-8. 10.1002/gene.20180 PubMed 16400644.
Backbone
  Vector backbone: pBluescriptII KS
  Backbone size w/o insert (bp): 2970
  Vector type: Bacterial Expression
Growth in bacteria
  Bacterial resistance: Ampicillin, 100 μg/mL
  Growth temperature: 37°C
  Growth strain: DH5alpha
  Copy number: High Copy
Gene/Insert
  Gene/Insert name: Col1A-5'probe
  Species: M. musculus (mouse)
  Insert size (bp): 409
  Entrez Gene: Col1a1 (a.k.a. Col1a-1, Cola-1, Cola1, Mov-13, Mov13)
  Cloning method: Restriction Enzyme; 5′ cloning site PstI (not destroyed); 3′ cloning site XhoI (not destroyed)
  Sequencing primers: 5′ T7; 3′ T3
Terms and licenses: Academic/Nonprofit Terms; Industry Terms: Not Available to Industry
Depositor comments: There are a few mismatches between the author's sequence and Addgene's sequence. The discrepancies are in the targeting arms and will not affect function.
How to cite: Col1A-5'probe was a gift from Rudolf Jaenisch (Addgene plasmid # 20732 ; http://n2t.net/addgene:20732 ; RRID:Addgene_20732)
