[The description below was written by a language model from this plasmid's Addgene catalogue record and pLannotate feature annotations shown in this document.]
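Description:
Col1A-5'probe is a small cloning plasmid built on pBluescriptII KS that carries a 409 bp fragment of mouse genomic sequence from the Col1a1 (collagen type I alpha 1) locus. The fragment was inserted by restriction cloning between the PstI and XhoI sites of the polylinker, both of which remain intact, so it can be cut back out. The annotated author sequence totals 3,335 nt, roughly in line with the 2,970 bp backbone plus insert. The feature table shows the standard pBluescript architecture: a high-copy ColE1/pUC-type origin for propagation in E. coli, the β-lactamase gene with its own promoter for ampicillin selection, an f1 phage origin that allows single-stranded DNA production, and remnants of the lac promoter/operator and lacZα region interrupted by the split multiple cloning site. The insert itself is not annotated but lies in the gap between the two MCS fragments, flanked by opposing T7 and T3 phage promoters that serve as sequencing primer sites and could in principle drive in vitro transcription of either strand.

Although catalogued as a bacterial expression vector, nothing in the record indicates that a protein is produced. The name and the associated publication, which describes generating single-copy transgenic mice by site-specific integration in embryonic stem cells, suggest that the fragment serves as a 5′ hybridisation probe for checking the structure of the modified Col1a1 locus, though the record does not spell out this use. The depositor notes a few mismatches between the author's sequence and the repository's sequence, which are said not to affect function.
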