Features (pLannotate 1.2.2; 13 found; start..end, strand, type, name):
    456..477     +  misc_feature   MCS (fragment): pBluescript multiple cloning site
    490..508     -  promoter       T3 promoter: promoter for bacteriophage T3 RNA polymerase
    553..569     -  protein_bind   lac operator: The lac repressor binds to the lac operator to inhibit transcription in E. coli. This inhibition can be relieved by adding lactose or isopropyl-β-D-thiogalactopyranoside (IPTG). lac repressor encoded by lacI
    577..607     -  promoter       lac promoter: promoter for the E. coli lac operon
    622..643     -  protein_bind   CAP binding site: CAP binding activates transcription in the presence of cAMP. E. coli catabolite activator protein
    656..748     -  CDS            lacI (fragment): lac repressor; lacI; The lac repressor binds to the lac operator to inhibit transcription in E. coli. This inhibition can be relieved by adding lactose or isopropyl-β-D-thiogalactopyranoside (IPTG).
    931..1519    -  rep_origin     ori: high-copy-number ColE1/pMB1/pBR322/pUC origin of replication
   1690..2550    -  CDS            AmpR: β-lactamase; bla; confers resistance to ampicillin, carbenicillin, and related antibiotics
   2551..2655    -  promoter       AmpR promoter: bla
   2708..3136    -  rep_origin     f1 ori (sequence partly withheld): f1 bacteriophage origin of replication; arrow indicates direction of (+) strand synthesis
   3141..3296    -  CDS            lacZα (fragment): LacZα fragment of β-galactosidase; lacZ fragment
   3304..3322    +  promoter       T7 promoter: promoter for bacteriophage T7 RNA polymerase
   3331..50      +  misc_feature   MCS (fragment) (across the origin): pBluescript multiple cloning site
>Addgene plasmid #20732 | Col1A-5'probe | depositor full sequence | sequence record 9637 | Author sequence
CCACCGCGGTGGCGGCCGCTCTAGAACTAGTGGATCCCCCGGGCTGCAGGCCCCCGGGTAAGTTGCATCT
TCCATTACTTCTTCCTGGGTTCCTCCCTGTCTTGGTTACTTTCAGATATCCCTCTGTTCTCCAGAGAAGA
GTTCAGAGACCAGACAGGGGGTGGGGAGAAAAAGAAGCTTGGTCTTACAGAACCTTTGACCTTCCCACCC
GTGCCCCCTTGCAAACCTGGCCATAGGAACTAGTTGAGGGCACCCTCTGAGAGACAGAAGCAGAGACTGG
GCGGAGCCAGCAGTGGGGGGAGGGGAAACACTTCTGAGCCGGAGTTTGGGGGCTGCCTTGAGTTTCTAGC
CACTTTTTCTAACCATCTCTCTATCCCTAGGGTCCCCCTGGCTCTGCTGGTTCTCCTGGCAAAGACGGAC
TCAACGGTCTCCCTGGCCCCATTGGTCCCCCTGGTCCTCGAGGGGGGGCCCGGTACCCAGCTTTTGTTCC
CTTTAGTGAGGGTTAATTGCGCGCTTGGCGTAATCATGGTCATAGCTGTTTCCTGTGTGAAATTGTTATC
CGCTCACAATTCCACACAACATACGAGCCGGAAGCATAAAGTGTAAAGCCTGGGGTGCCTAATGAGTGAG
CTAACTCACATTAATTGCGTTGCGCTCACTGCCCGCTTTCCAGTCGGGAAACCTGTCGTGCCAGCTGCAT
TAATGAATCGGCCAACGCGCGGGGAGAGGCGGTTTGCGTATTGGGCGCTCTTCCGCTTCCTCGCTCACTG
ACTCGCTGCGCTCGGTCGTTCGGCTGCGGCGAGCGGTATCAGCTCACTCAAAGGCGGTAATACGGTTATC
CACAGAATCAGGGGATAACGCAGGAAAGAACATGTGAGCAAAAGGCCAGCAAAAGGCCAGGAACCGTAAA
AAGGCCGCGTTGCTGGCGTTTTTCCATAGGCTCCGCCCCCCTGACGAGCATCACAAAAATCGACGCTCAA
GTCAGAGGTGGCGAAACCCGACAGGACTATAAAGATACCAGGCGTTTCCCCCTGGAAGCTCCCTCGTGCG
CTCTCCTGTTCCGACCCTGCCGCTTACCGGATACCTGTCCGCCTTTCTCCCTTCGGGAAGCGTGGCGCTT
TCTCATAGCTCACGCTGTAGGTATCTCAGTTCGGTGTAGGTCGTTCGCTCCAAGCTGGGCTGTGTGCACG
AACCCCCCGTTCAGCCCGACCGCTGCGCCTTATCCGGTAACTATCGTCTTGAGTCCAACCCGGTAAGACA
CGACTTATCGCCACTGGCAGCAGCCACTGGTAACAGGATTAGCAGAGCGAGGTATGTAGGCGGTGCTACA
GAGTTCTTGAAGTGGTGGCCTAACTACGGCTACACTAGAAGGACAGTATTTGGTATCTGCGCTCTGCTGA
AGCCAGTTACCTTCGGAAAAAGAGTTGGTAGCTCTTGATCCGGCAAACAAACCACCGCTGGTAGCGGTGG
TTTTTTTGTTTGCAAGCAGCAGATTACGCGCAGAAAAAAAGGATCTCAAGAAGATCCTTTGATCTTTTCT
ACGGGGTCTGACGCTCAGTGGAACGAAAACTCACGTTAAGGGATTTTGGTCATGAGATTATCAAAAAGGA
TCTTCACCTAGATCCTTTTAAATTAAAAATGAAGTTTTAAATCAATCTAAAGTATATATGAGTAAACTTG
GTCTGACAGTTACCAATGCTTAATCAGTGAGGCACCTATCTCAGCGATCTGTCTATTTCGTTCATCCATA
GTTGCCTGACTCCCCGTCGTGTAGATAACTACGATACGGGAGGGCTTACCATCTGGCCCCAGTGCTGCAA
TGATACCGCGAGACCCACGCTCACCGGCTCCAGATTTATCAGCAATAAACCAGCCAGCCGGAAGGGCCGA
GCGCAGAAGTGGTCCTGCAACTTTATCCGCCTCCATCCAGTCTATTAATTGTTGCCGGGAAGCTAGAGTA
AGTAGTTCGCCAGTTAATAGTTTGCGCAACGTTGTTGCCATTGCTACAGGCATCGTGGTGTCACGCTCGT
CGTTTGGTATGGCTTCATTCAGCTCCGGTTCCCAACGATCAAGGCGAGTTACATGATCCCCCATGTTGTG
CAAAAAAGCGGTTAGCTCCTTCGGTCCTCCGATCGTTGTCAGAAGTAAGTTGGCCGCAGTGTTATCACTC
ATGGTTATGGCAGCACTGCATAATTCTCTTACTGTCATGCCATCCGTAAGATGCTTTTCTGTGACTGGTG
AGTACTCAACCAAGTCATTCTGAGAATAGTGTATGCGGCGACCGAGTTGCTCTTGCCCGGCGTCAATACG
GGATAATACCGCGCCACATAGCAGAACTTTAAAAGTGCTCATCATTGGAAAACGTTCTTCGGGGCGAAAA
CTCTCAAGGATCTTACCGCTGTTGAGATCCAGTTCGATGTAACCCACTCGTGCACCCAACTGATCTTCAG
CATCTTTTACTTTCACCAGCGTTTCTGGGTGAGCAAAAACAGGAAGGCAAAATGCCGCAAAAAAGGGAAT
AAGGGCGACACGGAAATGTTGAATACTCATACTCTTCCTTTTTCAATATTATTGAAGCATTTATCAGGGT
TATTGTCTCATGAGCGGATACATATTTGAATGTATTTAGAAAAATAAACAAATAGGGGTTCCGCGCACAT
TTCCCCGAAAAGTGCCACCTAAATTGTAAGCGTTAATATTTTGTTAAAATTCGCGTTAAATTTTTGTTAA
ATCAGCTCATTTTTTAACCAATAGGCCGAAATCGGCAAAATCCCTTATAAATCAAAAGAATAGACCGAGA
TAGGGT
[37 nt withheld, positions 2807-2843]
AAAGAACGTGGACTCCAACGTCAAAGG
[49 nt withheld, positions 2871-2919]
T
[91 nt withheld, positions 2921-3011]
G
[124 nt withheld, positions 3013-3136]
CCCATTCGCCATTCAGGCTGCGCAACTGTTGGGAAGGGCGATCGGTGCGGGCCTCTTCGCTATTACGCCA
GCTGGCGAAAGGGGGATGTGCTGCAAGGCGATTAAGTTGGGTAACGCCAGGGTTTTCCCAGTCACGACGT
TGTAAAACGACGGCCAGTGAGCGCGCGTAATACGACTCACTATAGGGCGAATTGGAGCT
