>Addgene plasmid #20732 | Col1A-5'probe | addgene partial sequence | sequence record 26575 | 20732 with T7
GGCGGCCGCTCTAGAACTAGTGGATCCCCCGGGCTGCAGGCCCCCGGGTAAGTTGCATCTTCCATTACTT
CTTCCTGGGTTCCTCCCTGTCTTGGTTACTTTCAGATATCCCTCTGTTCTCCAGAGAAGAGTTCAGAGAC
CAGACAGGGGGTGGGGAGAAAAAGAAGCTTGGTCTTACAGAACCTTTGACCTTCCCACCCGTGCCCCCTT
GCAAACCTGGCCATAGGAACTAGTTGAGGGCACCCTCTGAGAGACAGAAGCAGAGACTGGGCGGAGCCAG
CAGTGGGGGGAGGGGAAACACTTCTGAGCCGGAGTTTGGGGGCTGCCTTGAGTTTCTAGCCACTTTTTCT
AACCATCTCTCTATCCCTAGGGTCCCCCTGGCTCTGCTGGTTCTCCTGGCAAAGACGGACTCAACGGTCT
CCCTGGCCCCATTGGTCCCCCTGGTCCTCGAGGGGGGGCCCGGTACCAGCTTTTGTTCCCTTTAGTGAGG
GTTAATTTCGAGCTTGGCGTAATCATGGTCATAGCTGTTTCCTGTGTGAAATTGTTATCCGCTCACAATT
CCACACAACATACGAGCCGGAAGCATAAAGTGTAAAGCCTGGGGTGCCTAATGAGTGAGCTAACTCACAT
TAATTGCGTTGCGCTCACTGCCCGCTTTCCAGTCGGGAAA
